Addgene plasmid #114025: pcDNA5-puro-eGFP-HEC1-d80
Purpose: Inducible expression of eGFP-tagged HEC1-d80 in FLPin Trex cell lines
Depositing lab: Geert Kops. Depositing organization: Hubrecht Institute. Publication: Kinetochore-microtubule attachment is sufficient to satisfy the human spindle assembly checkpoint. Etemad B, Kuijt TE, Kops GJ. Nat Commun. 2015 Dec 1;6:8987. doi: 10.1038/ncomms9987. PubMed 26621779.
Backbone
  Vector backbone: pcDNA5/FRT/TO - puromycin
  Vector type: Mammalian Expression
  Selectable markers: Puromycin
Growth in bacteria
  Bacterial resistance: Ampicillin, 100 μg/mL
  Growth temperature: 37°C
  Growth strain: DH5alpha
  Copy number: High Copy
Gene/Insert
  Gene/Insert name: eGFP-d80-HEC1 (NDC80)
  Species: H. sapiens (human)
  Mutation: Hec1 - 1 to 80 deleted
  Entrez Gene: NDC80 (a.k.a. HEC, HEC1, HsHec1, KNTC2, TID3, hsNDC80)
  Cloning method: Restriction Enzyme; 5′ cloning site Unknown (unknown if destroyed); 3′ cloning site Unknown (unknown if destroyed)
Terms and licenses: Academic/Nonprofit Terms; Industry Terms: Not Available to Industry
Depositor comments: Two amino acids M and I are missing before the start of HEC1 that removes a BclI* restriction site- Unsure if this will affect plasmid function.
How to cite: pcDNA5-puro-eGFP-HEC1-d80 was a gift from Geert Kops (Addgene plasmid # 114025 ; http://n2t.net/addgene:114025 ; RRID:Addgene_114025)
