[The description below was written by a language model from this plasmid's Addgene catalogue record and pLannotate feature annotations shown in this document.]
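Description:
pcDNA5-puro-eGFP-HEC1-d80 is a mammalian expression plasmid built on a pcDNA5/FRT/TO backbone in which the usual selection marker has been exchanged for puromycin resistance. It is designed for site-specific integration and inducible expression in Flp-In T-REx cell lines. In bacteria it is maintained at high copy through a ColE1/pUC-type origin and selected with ampicillin via the β-lactamase gene. A partial f1 origin and lac promoter/operator remnants from the backbone are also annotated.

The expression cassette uses the CMV immediate early enhancer and promoter followed by two short tet operator elements, so transcription is held off by Tet repressor in the host cell line and released by adding tetracycline or doxycycline. This drives EGFP fused to the N-terminus of human HEC1 (NDC80) lacking residues 1 to 80, the N-terminal tail of this outer-kinetochore protein, and the transcript ends at the bGH polyadenylation signal.

Downstream, an FRT site sits directly ahead of a puromycin N-acetyltransferase coding sequence with an SV40 poly(A) signal but no complete promoter of its own. In the Flp-In design, FLP-mediated recombination into the genomic FRT locus places this marker behind a resident promoter, so that puromycin resistance reports correct integration.

The two sequence records differ slightly in length (7,203 versus 7,211 nt), mainly at the EGFP–HEC1 junction. This is consistent with the depositor's note that two residues (M and I) before the start of HEC1 are missing, removing a restriction site, with uncertain functional effect. The associated work concerns kinetochore–microtubule attachment and the human spindle assembly checkpoint.
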