Features (pLannotate 1.2.2; 23 found; start..end, strand, type, name):
     28..80      -  misc_feature   bom (fragment): basis of mobility region from pBR322
    235..614     +  enhancer       CMV enhancer: human cytomegalovirus immediate early enhancer
    615..818     +  promoter       CMV promoter: human cytomegalovirus (CMV) immediate early promoter
    820..839     +  promoter       PLtetO-1 promoter (fragment): modified phage lambda PL promoter with tet operator sites (Lutz and Bujard, 1997)
    841..860     +  promoter       PLtetO-1 promoter (fragment): modified phage lambda PL promoter with tet operator sites (Lutz and Bujard, 1997)
    868..901     +  promoter       TRE3GV promoter (fragment): 3rd-generation Tet-responsive promoter that can be activated by binding of Tet-On® 3G, optimized for retroviral and lentiviral vectors
   1080..1796    +  CDS            EGFP: EGFP is a basic (constitutively fluorescent) green fluorescent protein published in 1996, derived from Aequorea victoria. It is reported to be a rapidly-maturing weak dimer with moderate acid sensitivity.
   1815..3503    +  CDS            NDC80 (fragment): NDC80_HUMAN - Also known as HEC, HEC1, KNTC2. Experimental evidence at protein level: Swiss-Prot protein existence level 1. Acts as a component of the essential kinetochore-associated NDC80 complex, which is required for chromosome segregation and spindle checkpoint activity (PubMed:9315664, PubMed:12351790, PubMed:14654001, PubMed:14699129, PubMed:15062103, PubMed:15235793, PubMed:15239953, PubMed:15548592, PubMed:16732327). Required for kinetochore integrity and the organization of stable microtubule binding sites in the outer plate of the kinetochore (PubMed:15548592). The NDC80 complex syn
   3513..3530    +  misc_feature   MCS (fragment): multiple cloning site
   3555..3779    +  polyA_signal   bGH poly(A) signal: bovine growth hormone polyadenylation signal
   3783..3804    +  promoter       SV40 promoter (fragment): SV40 enhancer and early promoter
   3825..4057    +  rep_origin     f1 ori (fragment) (sequence partly withheld): f1 bacteriophage origin of replication; arrow indicates direction of (+) strand synthesis
   4062..4109    +  protein_bind   FRT: FLP-mediated recombination occurs in the 8-bp core sequence TCTAGAAA (Turan and Bode, 2011). FLP recombinase from the Saccharomyces cerevisiae 2μ plasmid
   4153..4749    +  CDS            PuroR: puromycin N-acetyltransferase; pac from Streptomyces alboniger; confers resistance to puromycin
   4765..4890    +  CDS            ble (fragment): BLE_KLEPN - Experimental evidence at protein level: Swiss-Prot protein existence level 1. Binding protein with a strong affinity to the bleomycin family of antibiotics. Binds to CL990; an antimitotic-antibiotic compound. From Klebsiella pneumoniae.
   4885..5014    +  polyA_signal   SV40 poly(A) signal: SV40 polyadenylation signal
   5078..5094    -  protein_bind   lac operator: The lac repressor binds to the lac operator to inhibit transcription in E. coli. This inhibition can be relieved by adding lactose or isopropyl-β-D-thiogalactopyranoside (IPTG). lac repressor encoded by lacI
   5102..5132    -  promoter       lac promoter: promoter for the E. coli lac operon
   5147..5168    -  protein_bind   CAP binding site: CAP binding activates transcription in the presence of cAMP. E. coli catabolite activator protein
   5181..5273    -  CDS            lacI (fragment): lac repressor; lacI; The lac repressor binds to the lac operator to inhibit transcription in E. coli. This inhibition can be relieved by adding lactose or isopropyl-β-D-thiogalactopyranoside (IPTG).
   5456..6044    -  rep_origin     ori: high-copy-number ColE1/pMB1/pBR322/pUC origin of replication
   6215..7075    -  CDS            AmpR: β-lactamase; bla; confers resistance to ampicillin, carbenicillin, and related antibiotics
   7076..7180    -  promoter       AmpR promoter: bla
>Addgene plasmid #114025 | pcDNA5-puro-eGFP-HEC1-d80 | depositor full sequence | sequence record 215367 | pcDNA5-puro-eGFP-HEC1-d80 sequence 7211 bps
GACGGATCGGGAGATCTCCCGATCCCCTATGGTGCACTCTCAGTACAATCTGCTCTGATGCCGCATAGTT
AAGCCAGTATCTGCTCCCTGCTTGTGTGTTGGAGGTCGCTGAGTAGTGCGCGAGCAAAATTTAAGCTACA
ACAAGGCAAGGCTTGACCGACAATTGCATGAAGAATCTGCTTAGGGTTAGGCGTTTTGCGCTGCTTCGCG
ATGTACGGGCCAGATATACGCGTTGACATTGATTATTGACTAGTTATTAATAGTAATCAATTACGGGGTC
ATTAGTTCATAGCCCATATATGGAGTTCCGCGTTACATAACTTACGGTAAATGGCCCGCCTGGCTGACCG
CCCAACGACCCCCGCCCATTGACGTCAATAATGACGTATGTTCCCATAGTAACGCCAATAGGGACTTTCC
ATTGACGTCAATGGGTGGAGTATTTACGGTAAACTGCCCACTTGGCAGTACATCAAGTGTATCATATGCC
AAGTACGCCCCCTATTGACGTCAATGACGGTAAATGGCCCGCCTGGCATTATGCCCAGTACATGACCTTA
TGGGACTTTCCTACTTGGCAGTACATCTACGTATTAGTCATCGCTATTACCATGGTGATGCGGTTTTGGC
AGTACATCAATGGGCGTGGATAGCGGTTTGACTCACGGGGATTTCCAAGTCTCCACCCCATTGACGTCAA
TGGGAGTTTGTTTTGGCACCAAAATCAACGGGACTTTCCAAAATGTCGTAACAACTCCGCCCCATTGACG
CAAATGGGCGGTAGGCGTGTACGGTGGGAGGTCTATATAAGCAGAGCTCTCCCTATCAGTGATAGAGATC
TCCCTATCAGTGATAGAGATCGTCGACGAGCTCGTTTAGTGAACCGTCAGATCGCCTGGAGACGCCATCC
ACGCTGTTTTGACCTCCATAGAAGACACCGGGACCGATCCAGCCTCCGGACTCTAGCGTTTAAACTTAAG
CTTGGTACCGAGCTCGGATCCACTAGTCCAGTGTGGTGGAATTCTGCAGATATCCAGCACAGTGGCGGCC
GCTCGAGTCTAGCGCTACCGGTCGCCACCATGGTGAGCAAGGGCGAGGAGCTGTTCACCGGGGTGGTGCC
CATCCTGGTCGAGCTGGACGGCGACGTAAACGGCCACAAGTTCAGCGTGTCCGGCGAGGGCGAGGGCGAT
GCCACCTACGGCAAGCTGACCCTGAAGTTCATCTGCACCACCGGCAAGCTGCCCGTGCCCTGGCCCACCC
TCGTGACCACCCTGACCTACGGCGTGCAGTGCTTCAGCCGCTACCCCGACCACATGAAGCAGCACGACTT
CTTCAAGTCCGCCATGCCCGAAGGCTACGTCCAGGAGCGCACCATCTTCTTCAAGGACGACGGCAACTAC
AAGACCCGCGCCGAGGTGAAGTTCGAGGGCGACACCCTGGTGAACCGCATCGAGCTGAAGGGCATCGACT
TCAAGGAGGACGGCAACATCCTGGGGCACAAGCTGGAGTACAACTACAACAGCCACAACGTCTATATCAT
GGCCGACAAGCAGAAGAACGGCATCAAGGTGAACTTCAAGATCCGCCACAACATCGAGGACGGCAGCGTG
CAGCTCGCCGACCACTACCAGCAGAACACCCCCATCGGCGACGGCCCCGTGCTGCTGCCCGACAACCACT
ACCTGAGCACCCAGTCCGCCCTGAGCAAAGACCCCAACGAGAAGCGCGATCACATGGTCCTGCTGGAGTT
CGTGACCGCCGCCGGGATCACTCTCGGCATGGACGAGCTGTACAAGTCCGGACTCAGATCCATGATCAAG
GACCCGAGACCACTTAACGACAAAGCATTCATTCAGCAGTGTATTCGACAACTCTGTGAGTTTCTTACAG
AAAATGGTTATGCACATAATGTGTCCATGAAATCTCTACAAGCTCCCTCTGTTAAAGACTTCCTGAAGAT
CTTCACATTTCTTTATGGCTTCCTGTGCCCCTCATACGAACTTCCTGACACAAAGTTTGAAGAAGAGGTT
CCAAGAATCTTTAAAGACCTTGGGTATCCTTTTGCACTATCCAAAAGCTCCATGTACACAGTGGGGGCTC
CTCATACATGGCCTCACATTGTGGCAGCCTTAGTTTGGCTAATAGACTGCATCAAGATACATACTGCCAT
GAAAGAAAGCTCACCTTTATTTGATGATGGGCAGCCTTGGGGAGAAGAAACTGAAGATGGAATTATGCAT
AATAAGTTGTTTTTGGACTACACCATAAAATGCTATGAGAGTTTTATGAGTGGTGCCGACAGCTTTGATG
AGATGAATGCAGAGCTGCAGTCAAAACTGAAGGATTTATTTAATGTGGATGCTTTTAAGCTGGAATCATT
AGAAGCAAAAAACAGAGCATTGAATGAACAGATTGCAAGATTGGAACAAGAAAGAGAAAAAGAACCGAAT
CGTCTAGAGTCGTTGAGAAAACTGAAGGCTTCCTTACAAGGAGATGTTCAAAAGTATCAGGCATACATGA
GCAATTTGGAGTCTCATTCAGCCATTCTTGACCAGAAATTAAATGGTCTCAATGAGGAAATTGCTAGAGT
AGAACTAGAATGTGAAACAATAAAACAGGAGAACACTCGACTACAGAATATCATTGACAACCAGAAGTAC
TCAGTTGCAGACATTGAGCGAATAAATCATGAAAGAAATGAATTGCAGCAGACTATTAATAAATTAACCA
AGGACCTGGAAGCTGAACAACAGAAGTTGTGGAATGAGGAGTTAAAATATGCCAGAGGCAAAGAAGCGAT
TGAAACACAATTAGCAGAGTATCACAAATTGGCTAGAAAATTAAAACTTATTCCTAAAGGTGCTGAGAAT
TCCAAAGGTTATGACTTTGAAATTAAGTTTAATCCCGAGGCTGGTGCCAACTGCCTTGTCAAATACAGGG
CTCAAGTTTATGTACCTCTTAAGGAACTCCTGAATGAAACTGAAGAAGAAATTAATAAAGCCCTAAATAA
AAAAATGGGTTTGGAGGATACTTTAGAACAATTGAATGCAATGATAACAGAAAGCAAGAGAAGTGTGAGA
ACTCTGAAAGAAGAAGTTCAAAAATTGGATGATCTTTACCAACAAAAAATTAAGGAAGCAGAGGAAGAGG
ATGAAAAATGTGCCAGTGAGCTTGAGTCCTTGGAGAAACACAAGCACCTGCTAGAAAGTACTGTTAACCA
GGGGCTCAGTGAAGCTATGAATGAATTAGATGCTGTTCAGCGGGAATACCAACTAGTTGTGCAAACCACG
ACTGAAGAAAGACGAAAAGTGGGAAATAACTTGCAACGTCTGTTAGAGATGGTTGCTACACATGTTGGGT
CTGTAGAGAAACATCTTGAGGAGCAGATTGCTAAAGTTGATAGAGAATATGAAGAATGCATGTCAGAAGA
TCTCTCGGAAAATATTAAAGAGATTAGAGATAAGTATGAGAAGAAAGCTACTCTAATTAAGTCTTCTGAA
GAATGACTCGAGGACGGTACCGCGGGCCCGTTTAAACCCGCTGATCAGCCTCGACTGTGCCTTCTAGTTG
CCAGCCATCTGTTGTTTGCCCCTCCCCCGTGCCTTCCTTGACCCTGGAAGGTGCCACTCCCACTGTCCTT
TCCTAATAAAATGAGGAAATTGCATCGCATTGTCTGAGTAGGTGTCATTCTATTCTGGGGGGTGGGGTGG
GGCAGGACAGCAAGGGGGAGGATTGGGAAGACAATAGCAGGCATGCTGGGGATGCGGTGGGCTCTATGGC
TTCTGAGGCGGAAAGAACCAGCTGGGGCTCTAGGGGGTATCCCC
[124 nt withheld, positions 3825-3948]
C
[90 nt withheld, positions 3950-4039]
AGGGTGATGGTTCACGTACCTAGAAGTTCCTATTCCGAAGTTCCTATTCTCTAGAAAGTATAGGAACTTC
CTTGGCCAAAAAGCCTGAACTCACCGCGACGTGCTGGCGCGCCACCGAGTACAAGCCCACGGTGCGCCTC
GCCACCCGCGACGACGTCCCCCGGGCCGTACGCACCCTCGCCGCCGCGTTCGCCGACTACCCCGCCACGC
GCCACACCGTCGACCCGGACCGCCACATCGAGCGGGTCACCGAGCTGCAAGAACTCTTCCTCACGCGCGT
CGGGCTCGACATCGGCAAGGTGTGGGTCGCGGACGACGGCGCCGCGGTGGCGGTCTGGACCACGCCGGAG
AGCGTCGAAGCGGGGGCGGTGTTCGCCGAGATCGGCCCGCGCATGGCCGAGTTGAGCGGTTCCCGGCTGG
CCGCGCAGCAACAGATGGAAGGCCTCCTGGCGCCGCACCGGCCCAAGGAGCCCGCGTGGTTCCTGGCCAC
CGTCGGCGTCTCGCCCGACCACCAGGGCAAGGGTCTGGGCAGCGCCGTCGTGCTCCCCGGAGTGGAGGCG
GCCGAGCGCGCCGGGGTGCCCGCCTTCCTGGAGACCTCCGCGCCCCGCAACCTCCCCTTCTACGAGCGGC
TCGGCTTCACCGTCACCGCCGACGTCGAGGTGCCCGAAGGACCGCGCACCTGGTGCATGACCCGCAAGCC
CGGTGCCTGACCTAGGCACGTACTACGAGATTTCGATTCCACCGCCGCCTTCTATGAAAGGTTGGGCTTC
GGAATCGTTTTCCGGGACGCCGGCTGGATGATCCTCCAGCGCGGGGATCTCATGCTGGAGTTCTTCGCCC
ACCCCAACTTGTTTATTGCAGCTTAAATGGTTACAAATAAAGCAATAGCATCACAAATTTCACAAATAAA
GCATTTTTTTCACTGCATTCTAGTTGTGGTTTGTCCAAACTCATCAATGTATCTTATCATGTCTGTATAC
CGTCGACCTCTAGCTAGAGCTTGGCGTAATCATGGTCATAGCTGTTTCCTGTGTGAAATTGTTATCCGCT
CACAATTCCACACAACATACGAGCCGGAAGCATAAAGTGTAAAGCCTGGGGTGCCTAATGAGTGAGCTAA
CTCACATTAATTGCGTTGCGCTCACTGCCCGCTTTCCAGTCGGGAAACCTGTCGTGCCAGCTGCATTAAT
GAATCGGCCAACGCGCGGGGAGAGGCGGTTTGCGTATTGGGCGCTCTTCCGCTTCCTCGCTCACTGACTC
GCTGCGCTCGGTCGTTCGGCTGCGGCGAGCGGTATCAGCTCACTCAAAGGCGGTAATACGGTTATCCACA
GAATCAGGGGATAACGCAGGAAAGAACATGTGAGCAAAAGGCCAGCAAAAGGCCAGGAACCGTAAAAAGG
CCGCGTTGCTGGCGTTTTTCCATAGGCTCCGCCCCCCTGACGAGCATCACAAAAATCGACGCTCAAGTCA
GAGGTGGCGAAACCCGACAGGACTATAAAGATACCAGGCGTTTCCCCCTGGAAGCTCCCTCGTGCGCTCT
CCTGTTCCGACCCTGCCGCTTACCGGATACCTGTCCGCCTTTCTCCCTTCGGGAAGCGTGGCGCTTTCTC
ATAGCTCACGCTGTAGGTATCTCAGTTCGGTGTAGGTCGTTCGCTCCAAGCTGGGCTGTGTGCACGAACC
CCCCGTTCAGCCCGACCGCTGCGCCTTATCCGGTAACTATCGTCTTGAGTCCAACCCGGTAAGACACGAC
TTATCGCCACTGGCAGCAGCCACTGGTAACAGGATTAGCAGAGCGAGGTATGTAGGCGGTGCTACAGAGT
TCTTGAAGTGGTGGCCTAACTACGGCTACACTAGAAGAACAGTATTTGGTATCTGCGCTCTGCTGAAGCC
AGTTACCTTCGGAAAAAGAGTTGGTAGCTCTTGATCCGGCAAACAAACCACCGCTGGTAGCGGTGGTTTT
TTTGTTTGCAAGCAGCAGATTACGCGCAGAAAAAAAGGATCTCAAGAAGATCCTTTGATCTTTTCTACGG
GGTCTGACGCTCAGTGGAACGAAAACTCACGTTAAGGGATTTTGGTCATGAGATTATCAAAAAGGATCTT
CACCTAGATCCTTTTAAATTAAAAATGAAGTTTTAAATCAATCTAAAGTATATATGAGTAAACTTGGTCT
GACAGTTACCAATGCTTAATCAGTGAGGCACCTATCTCAGCGATCTGTCTATTTCGTTCATCCATAGTTG
CCTGACTCCCCGTCGTGTAGATAACTACGATACGGGAGGGCTTACCATCTGGCCCCAGTGCTGCAATGAT
ACCGCGAGACCCACGCTCACCGGCTCCAGATTTATCAGCAATAAACCAGCCAGCCGGAAGGGCCGAGCGC
AGAAGTGGTCCTGCAACTTTATCCGCCTCCATCCAGTCTATTAATTGTTGCCGGGAAGCTAGAGTAAGTA
GTTCGCCAGTTAATAGTTTGCGCAACGTTGTTGCCATTGCTACAGGCATCGTGGTGTCACGCTCGTCGTT
TGGTATGGCTTCATTCAGCTCCGGTTCCCAACGATCAAGGCGAGTTACATGATCCCCCATGTTGTGCAAA
AAAGCGGTTAGCTCCTTCGGTCCTCCGATCGTTGTCAGAAGTAAGTTGGCCGCAGTGTTATCACTCATGG
TTATGGCAGCACTGCATAATTCTCTTACTGTCATGCCATCCGTAAGATGCTTTTCTGTGACTGGTGAGTA
CTCAACCAAGTCATTCTGAGAATAGTGTATGCGGCGACCGAGTTGCTCTTGCCCGGCGTCAATACGGGAT
AATACCGCGCCACATAGCAGAACTTTAAAAGTGCTCATCATTGGAAAACGTTCTTCGGGGCGAAAACTCT
CAAGGATCTTACCGCTGTTGAGATCCAGTTCGATGTAACCCACTCGTGCACCCAACTGATCTTCAGCATC
TTTTACTTTCACCAGCGTTTCTGGGTGAGCAAAAACAGGAAGGCAAAATGCCGCAAAAAAGGGAATAAGG
GCGACACGGAAATGTTGAATACTCATACTCTTCCTTTTTCAATATTATTGAAGCATTTATCAGGGTTATT
GTCTCATGAGCGGATACATATTTGAATGTATTTAGAAAAATAAACAAATAGGGGTTCCGCGCACATTTCC
CCGAAAAGTGCCACCTGACGTC
