Features (pLannotate 1.2.2; 23 found; start..end, strand, type, name):
    131..510     +  enhancer       CMV enhancer: human cytomegalovirus immediate early enhancer
    511..714     +  promoter       CMV promoter: human cytomegalovirus (CMV) immediate early promoter
    716..735     +  promoter       PLtetO-1 promoter (fragment): modified phage lambda PL promoter with tet operator sites (Lutz and Bujard, 1997)
    737..756     +  promoter       PLtetO-1 promoter (fragment): modified phage lambda PL promoter with tet operator sites (Lutz and Bujard, 1997)
    764..797     +  promoter       TRE3GV promoter (fragment): 3rd-generation Tet-responsive promoter that can be activated by binding of Tet-On® 3G, optimized for retroviral and lentiviral vectors
    976..1692    +  CDS            EGFP: EGFP is a basic (constitutively fluorescent) green fluorescent protein published in 1996, derived from Aequorea victoria. It is reported to be a rapidly-maturing weak dimer with moderate acid sensitivity.
   1684..3393    +  CDS            NDC80 (fragment): NDC80_HUMAN - Also known as HEC, HEC1, KNTC2. Experimental evidence at protein level: Swiss-Prot protein existence level 1. Acts as a component of the essential kinetochore-associated NDC80 complex, which is required for chromosome segregation and spindle checkpoint activity (PubMed:9315664, PubMed:12351790, PubMed:14654001, PubMed:14699129, PubMed:15062103, PubMed:15235793, PubMed:15239953, PubMed:15548592, PubMed:16732327). Required for kinetochore integrity and the organization of stable microtubule binding sites in the outer plate of the kinetochore (PubMed:15548592). The NDC80 complex syn
   3398..3417    +  misc_feature   MCS (fragment): multiple cloning site
   3442..3666    +  polyA_signal   bGH poly(A) signal: bovine growth hormone polyadenylation signal
   3670..3691    +  promoter       SV40 promoter (fragment): SV40 enhancer and early promoter
   3712..3945    +  rep_origin     f1 ori (fragment) (sequence partly withheld): f1 bacteriophage origin of replication; arrow indicates direction of (+) strand synthesis
   3950..3997    +  protein_bind   FRT: FLP-mediated recombination occurs in the 8-bp core sequence TCTAGAAA (Turan and Bode, 2011). FLP recombinase from the Saccharomyces cerevisiae 2μ plasmid
   4041..4637    +  CDS            PuroR: puromycin N-acetyltransferase; pac from Streptomyces alboniger; confers resistance to puromycin
   4653..4778    +  CDS            ble (fragment): BLE_KLEPN - Experimental evidence at protein level: Swiss-Prot protein existence level 1. Binding protein with a strong affinity to the bleomycin family of antibiotics. Binds to CL990; an antimitotic-antibiotic compound. From Klebsiella pneumoniae.
   4773..4902    +  polyA_signal   SV40 poly(A) signal: SV40 polyadenylation signal
   4966..4982    -  protein_bind   lac operator: The lac repressor binds to the lac operator to inhibit transcription in E. coli. This inhibition can be relieved by adding lactose or isopropyl-β-D-thiogalactopyranoside (IPTG). lac repressor encoded by lacI
   4990..5020    -  promoter       lac promoter: promoter for the E. coli lac operon
   5035..5056    -  protein_bind   CAP binding site: CAP binding activates transcription in the presence of cAMP. E. coli catabolite activator protein
   5069..5161    -  CDS            lacI (fragment): lac repressor; lacI; The lac repressor binds to the lac operator to inhibit transcription in E. coli. This inhibition can be relieved by adding lactose or isopropyl-β-D-thiogalactopyranoside (IPTG).
   5344..5932    -  rep_origin     ori: high-copy-number ColE1/pMB1/pBR322/pUC origin of replication
   6103..6963    -  CDS            AmpR: β-lactamase; bla; confers resistance to ampicillin, carbenicillin, and related antibiotics
   6964..7068    -  promoter       AmpR promoter: bla
   7127..7179    -  misc_feature   bom (fragment): basis of mobility region from pBR322
>Addgene plasmid #114025 | pcDNA5-puro-eGFP-HEC1-d80 | addgene full sequence | sequence record 221024 | Addgene NGS Result
GTCGCTGAGTAGTGCGCGAGCAAAATTTAAGCTACAACAAGGCAAGGCTTGACCGACAATTGCATGAAGA
ATCTGCTTAGGGTTAGGCGTTTTGCGCTGCTTCGCGATGTACGGGCCAGATATACGCGTTGACATTGATT
ATTGACTAGTTATTAATAGTAATCAATTACGGGGTCATTAGTTCATAGCCCATATATGGAGTTCCGCGTT
ACATAACTTACGGTAAATGGCCCGCCTGGCTGACCGCCCAACGACCCCCGCCCATTGACGTCAATAATGA
CGTATGTTCCCATAGTAACGCCAATAGGGACTTTCCATTGACGTCAATGGGTGGAGTATTTACGGTAAAC
TGCCCACTTGGCAGTACATCAAGTGTATCATATGCCAAGTACGCCCCCTATTGACGTCAATGACGGTAAA
TGGCCCGCCTGGCATTATGCCCAGTACATGACCTTATGGGACTTTCCTACTTGGCAGTACATCTACGTAT
TAGTCATCGCTATTACCATGGTGATGCGGTTTTGGCAGTACATCAATGGGCGTGGATAGCGGTTTGACTC
ACGGGGATTTCCAAGTCTCCACCCCATTGACGTCAATGGGAGTTTGTTTTGGCACCAAAATCAACGGGAC
TTTCCAAAATGTCGTAACAACTCCGCCCCATTGACGCAAATGGGCGGTAGGCGTGTACGGTGGGAGGTCT
ATATAAGCAGAGCTCTCCCTATCAGTGATAGAGATCTCCCTATCAGTGATAGAGATCGTCGACGAGCTCG
TTTAGTGAACCGTCAGATCGCCTGGAGACGCCATCCACGCTGTTTTGACCTCCATAGAAGACACCGGGAC
CGATCCAGCCTCCGGACTCTAGCGTTTAAACTTAAGCTTGGTACCGAGCTCGGATCCACTAGTCCAGTGT
GGTGGAATTCTGCAGATATCCAGCACAGTGGCGGCCGCTCGAGTCTAGCGCTACCGGTCGCCACCATGGT
GAGCAAGGGCGAGGAGCTGTTCACCGGGGTGGTGCCCATCCTGGTCGAGCTGGACGGCGACGTAAACGGC
CACAAGTTCAGCGTGTCCGGCGAGGGCGAGGGCGATGCCACCTACGGCAAGCTGACCCTGAAGTTCATCT
GCACCACCGGCAAGCTGCCCGTGCCCTGGCCCACCCTCGTGACCACCCTGACCTACGGCGTGCAGTGCTT
CAGCCGCTACCCCGACCACATGAAGCAGCACGACTTCTTCAAGTCCGCCATGCCCGAAGGCTACGTCCAG
GAGCGCACCATCTTCTTCAAGGACGACGGCAACTACAAGACCCGCGCCGAGGTGAAGTTCGAGGGCGACA
CCCTGGTGAACCGCATCGAGCTGAAGGGCATCGACTTCAAGGAGGACGGCAACATCCTGGGGCACAAGCT
GGAGTACAACTACAACAGCCACAACGTCTATATCATGGCCGACAAGCAGAAGAACGGCATCAAGGTGAAC
TTCAAGATCCGCCACAACATCGAGGACGGCAGCGTGCAGCTCGCCGACCACTACCAGCAGAACACCCCCA
TCGGCGACGGCCCCGTGCTGCTGCCCGACAACCACTACCTGAGCACCCAGTCCGCCCTGAGCAAAGACCC
CAACGAGAAGCGCGATCACATGGTCCTGCTGGAGTTCGTGACCGCCGCCGGGATCACTCTCGGCATGGAC
GAGCTGTACAAGTCCGGACTCAGATCCAAGGACCCGAGACCACTTAACGACAAAGCATTCATTCAGCAGT
GTATTCGACAACTCTGTGAGTTTCTTACAGAAAATGGTTATGCACATAATGTGTCCATGAAATCTCTACA
AGCTCCCTCTGTTAAAGACTTCCTGAAGATCTTCACATTTCTTTATGGCTTCCTGTGCCCCTCATACGAA
CTTCCTGACACAAAGTTTGAAGAAGAGGTTCCAAGAATCTTTAAAGACCTTGGGTATCCTTTTGCACTAT
CCAAAAGCTCCATGTACACAGTGGGGGCTCCTCATACATGGCCTCACATTGTGGCAGCCTTAGTTTGGCT
AATAGACTGCATCAAGATACATACTGCCATGAAAGAAAGCTCACCTTTATTTGATGATGGGCAGCCTTGG
GGAGAAGAAACTGAAGATGGAATTATGCATAATAAGTTGTTTTTGGACTACACCATAAAATGCTATGAGA
GTTTTATGAGTGGTGCCGACAGCTTTGATGAGATGAATGCAGAGCTGCAGTCAAAACTGAAGGATTTATT
TAATGTGGATGCTTTTAAGCTGGAATCATTAGAAGCAAAAAACAGAGCATTGAATGAACAGATTGCAAGA
TTGGAACAAGAAAGAGAAAAAGAACCGAATCGTCTAGAGTCGTTGAGAAAACTGAAGGCTTCCTTACAAG
GAGATGTTCAAAAGTATCAGGCATACATGAGCAATTTGGAGTCTCATTCAGCCATTCTTGACCAGAAATT
AAATGGTCTCAATGAGGAAATTGCTAGAGTAGAACTAGAATGTGAAACAATAAAACAGGAGAACACTCGA
CTACAGAATATCATTGACAACCAGAAGTACTCAGTTGCAGACATTGAGCGAATAAATCATGAAAGAAATG
AATTGCAGCAGACTATTAATAAATTAACCAAGGACCTGGAAGCTGAACAACAGAAGTTGTGGAATGAGGA
GTTAAAATATGCCAGAGGCAAAGAAGCGATTGAAACACAATTAGCAGAGTATCACAAATTGGCTAGAAAA
TTAAAACTTATTCCTAAAGGTGCTGAGAATTCCAAAGGTTATGACTTTGAAATTAAGTTTAATCCCGAGG
CTGGTGCCAACTGCCTTGTCAAATACAGGGCTCAAGTTTATGTACCTCTTAAGGAACTCCTGAATGAAAC
TGAAGAAGAAATTAATAAAGCCCTAAATAAAAAAATGGGTTTGGAGGATACTTTAGAACAATTGAATGCA
ATGATAACAGAAAGCAAGAGAAGTGTGAGAACTCTGAAAGAAGAAGTTCAAAAGCTGGATGATCTTTACC
AACAAAAAATTAAGGAAGCAGAGGAAGAGGATGAAAAATGTGCCAGTGAGCTTGAGTCCTTGGAGAAACA
CAAGCACCTGCTAGAAAGTACTGTTAACCAGGGGCTCAGTGAAGCTATGAATGAATTAGATGCTGTTCAG
CGGGAATACCAACTAGTTGTGCAAACCACGACTGAAGAAAGACGAAAAGTGGGAAATAACTTGCAACGTC
TGTTAGAGATGGTTGCTACACATGTTGGGTCTGTAGAGAAACATCTTGAGGAGCAGATTGCTAAAGTTGA
TAGAGAATATGAAGAATGCATGTCAGAAGATCTCTCGGAAAATATTAAAGAGATTAGAGATAAGTATGAG
AAGAAAGCTACTCTAATTAAGTCTTCTGAAGAATGACTCGACGGTACCGCGGGCCCGTTTAAACCCGCTG
ATCAGCCTCGACTGTGCCTTCTAGTTGCCAGCCATCTGTTGTTTGCCCCTCCCCCGTGCCTTCCTTGACC
CTGGAAGGTGCCACTCCCACTGTCCTTTCCTAATAAAATGAGGAAATTGCATCGCATTGTCTGAGTAGGT
GTCATTCTATTCTGGGGGGTGGGGTGGGGCAGGACAGCAAGGGGGAGGATTGGGAAGACAATAGCAGGCA
TGCTGGGGATGCGGTGGGCTCTATGGCTTCTGAGGCGGAAAGAACCAGCTGGGGCTCTAGGGGGTATCCC
C
[124 nt withheld, positions 3712-3835]
C
[91 nt withheld, positions 3837-3927]
AGGGTGATGGTTCACGTACCTAGAAGTTCCTATTCCGAAGTTCCTATTCTCTAGAAAGTATAGGAACTTC
CTTGGCCAAAAAGCCTGAACTCACCGCGACGTGCTGGCGCGCCACCGAGTACAAGCCCACGGTGCGCCTC
GCCACCCGCGACGACGTCCCCCGGGCCGTACGCACCCTCGCCGCCGCGTTCGCCGACTACCCCGCCACGC
GCCACACCGTCGACCCGGACCGCCACATCGAGCGGGTCACCGAGCTGCAAGAACTCTTCCTCACGCGCGT
CGGGCTCGACATCGGCAAGGTGTGGGTCGCGGACGACGGCGCCGCGGTGGCGGTCTGGACCACGCCGGAG
AGCGTCGAAGCGGGGGCGGTGTTCGCCGAGATCGGCCCGCGCATGGCCGAGTTGAGCGGTTCCCGGCTGG
CCGCGCAGCAACAGATGGAAGGCCTCCTGGCGCCGCACCGGCCCAAGGAGCCCGCGTGGTTCCTGGCCAC
CGTCGGCGTCTCGCCCGACCACCAGGGCAAGGGTCTGGGCAGCGCCGTCGTGCTCCCCGGAGTGGAGGCG
GCCGAGCGCGCCGGGGTGCCCGCCTTCCTGGAGACCTCCGCGCCCCGCAACCTCCCCTTCTACGAGCGGC
TCGGCTTCACCGTCACCGCCGACGTCGAGGTGCCCGAAGGACCGCGCACCTGGTGCATGACCCGCAAGCC
CGGTGCCTGACCTAGGCACGTACTACGAGATTTCGATTCCACCGCCGCCTTCTATGAAAGGTTGGGCTTC
GGAATCGTTTTCCGGGACGCCGGCTGGATGATCCTCCAGCGCGGGGATCTCATGCTGGAGTTCTTCGCCC
ACCCCAACTTGTTTATTGCAGCTTAAATGGTTACAAATAAAGCAATAGCATCACAAATTTCACAAATAAA
GCATTTTTTTCACTGCATTCTAGTTGTGGTTTGTCCAAACTCATCAATGTATCTTATCATGTCTGTATAC
CGTCGACCTCTAGCTAGAGCTTGGCGTAATCATGGTCATAGCTGTTTCCTGTGTGAAATTGTTATCCGCT
CACAATTCCACACAACATACGAGCCGGAAGCATAAAGTGTAAAGCCTGGGGTGCCTAATGAGTGAGCTAA
CTCACATTAATTGCGTTGCGCTCACTGCCCGCTTTCCAGTCGGGAAACCTGTCGTGCCAGCTGCATTAAT
GAATCGGCCAACGCGCGGGGAGAGGCGGTTTGCGTATTGGGCGCTCTTCCGCTTCCTCGCTCACTGACTC
GCTGCGCTCGGTCGTTCGGCTGCGGCGAGCGGTATCAGCTCACTCAAAGGCGGTAATACGGTTATCCACA
GAATCAGGGGATAACGCAGGAAAGAACATGTGAGCAAAAGGCCAGCAAAAGGCCAGGAACCGTAAAAAGG
CCGCGTTGCTGGCGTTTTTCCATAGGCTCCGCCCCCCTGACGAGCATCACAAAAATCGACGCTCAAGTCA
GAGGTGGCGAAACCCGACAGGACTATAAAGATACCAGGCGTTTCCCCCTGGAAGCTCCCTCGTGCGCTCT
CCTGTTCCGACCCTGCCGCTTACCGGATACCTGTCCGCCTTTCTCCCTTCGGGAAGCGTGGCGCTTTCTC
ATAGCTCACGCTGTAGGTATCTCAGTTCGGTGTAGGTCGTTCGCTCCAAGCTGGGCTGTGTGCACGAACC
CCCCGTTCAGCCCGACCGCTGCGCCTTATCCGGTAACTATCGTCTTGAGTCCAACCCGGTAAGACACGAC
TTATCGCCACTGGCAGCAGCCACTGGTAACAGGATTAGCAGAGCGAGGTATGTAGGCGGTGCTACAGAGT
TCTTGAAGTGGTGGCCTAACTACGGCTACACTAGAAGAACAGTATTTGGTATCTGCGCTCTGCTGAAGCC
AGTTACCTTCGGAAAAAGAGTTGGTAGCTCTTGATCCGGCAAACAAACCACCGCTGGTAGCGGTGGTTTT
TTTGTTTGCAAGCAGCAGATTACGCGCAGAAAAAAAGGATCTCAAGAAGATCCTTTGATCTTTTCTACGG
GGTCTGACGCTCAGTGGAACGAAAACTCACGTTAAGGGATTTTGGTCATGAGATTATCAAAAAGGATCTT
CACCTAGATCCTTTTAAATTAAAAATGAAGTTTTAAATCAATCTAAAGTATATATGAGTAAACTTGGTCT
GACAGTTACCAATGCTTAATCAGTGAGGCACCTATCTCAGCGATCTGTCTATTTCGTTCATCCATAGTTG
CCTGACTCCCCGTCGTGTAGATAACTACGATACGGGAGGGCTTACCATCTGGCCCCAGTGCTGCAATGAT
ACCGCGAGACCCACGCTCACCGGCTCCAGATTTATCAGCAATAAACCAGCCAGCCGGAAGGGCCGAGCGC
AGAAGTGGTCCTGCAACTTTATCCGCCTCCATCCAGTCTATTAATTGTTGCCGGGAAGCTAGAGTAAGTA
GTTCGCCAGTTAATAGTTTGCGCAACGTTGTTGCCATTGCTACAGGCATCGTGGTGTCACGCTCGTCGTT
TGGTATGGCTTCATTCAGCTCCGGTTCCCAACGATCAAGGCGAGTTACATGATCCCCCATGTTGTGCAAA
AAAGCGGTTAGCTCCTTCGGTCCTCCGATCGTTGTCAGAAGTAAGTTGGCCGCAGTGTTATCACTCATGG
TTATGGCAGCACTGCATAATTCTCTTACTGTCATGCCATCCGTAAGATGCTTTTCTGTGACTGGTGAGTA
CTCAACCAAGTCATTCTGAGAATAGTGTATGCGGCGACCGAGTTGCTCTTGCCCGGCGTCAATACGGGAT
AATACCGCGCCACATAGCAGAACTTTAAAAGTGCTCATCATTGGAAAACGTTCTTCGGGGCGAAAACTCT
CAAGGATCTTACCGCTGTTGAGATCCAGTTCGATGTAACCCACTCGTGCACCCAACTGATCTTCAGCATC
TTTTACTTTCACCAGCGTTTCTGGGTGAGCAAAAACAGGAAGGCAAAATGCCGCAAAAAAGGGAATAAGG
GCGACACGGAAATGTTGAATACTCATACTCTTCCTTTTTCAATATTATTGAAGCATTTATCAGGGTTATT
GTCTCATGAGCGGATACATATTTGAATGTATTTAGAAAAATAAACAAATAGGGGTTCCGCGCACATTTCC
CCGAAAAGTGCCACCTGACGTCGACGGATCGGGAGATCTCCCGATCCCCTATGGTGCACTCTCAGTACAA
TCTGCTCTGATGCCGCATAGTTAAGCCAGTATCTGCTCCCTGCTTGTGTGTTGGAG
